Addgene plasmid #35666: pRNA-U6-TuD let-7
Depositing lab: Phillip Zamore. Depositing organization: University of Massachusetts, Worcester. Publication: Long-term, efficient inhibition of microRNA function in mice using rAAV vectors. Xie J, Ameres SL, Friedline R, Hung JH, Zhang Y, Xie Q, Zhong L, Su Q, He R, Li M, Li H, Mu X, Zhang H, Broderick JA, Kim JK, Weng Z, Flotte TR, Zamore PD, Gao G. Nat Methods. 2012 Mar 4;9(4):403-9. doi: 10.1038/nmeth.1903. PubMed 22388288.
Backbone
  Vector backbone: pRNA-U6.1/Neo-siFluc
  Backbone manufacturer: Genscript
  Backbone size w/o insert (bp): 5124
Growth in bacteria
  Bacterial resistance: Ampicillin, 100 μg/mL
  Growth temperature: 37°C
  Growth strain: DH5alpha
  Copy number: High Copy
Gene/Insert
  Gene/Insert name: TuD let-7
  Species: Synthetic
  Insert size (bp): 461
  Promoter: U6
  Cloning method: Restriction Enzyme; 5′ cloning site EcoR I (not destroyed); 3′ cloning site Hind III (not destroyed)
  Sequencing primers: 5′ gagggcctatttcccatgat
Terms and licenses: Academic/Nonprofit Terms; Industry Terms: Not Available to Industry
How to cite: pRNA-U6-TuD let-7 was a gift from Phillip Zamore (Addgene plasmid # 35666)
