[The description below was written by a language model from this plasmid's Addgene catalogue record and pLannotate feature annotations shown in this document.]
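Description:
pRNA-U6-TuD let-7 is a mammalian small-RNA expression plasmid built on the commercial pRNA-U6.1/Neo-siFluc backbone, in which a synthetic "tough decoy" (TuD) RNA directed against the let-7 microRNA is placed under the human U6 RNA polymerase III promoter. The insert, listed as 461 bp, was cloned between EcoRI and HindIII sites that both remain intact. The TuD itself is not annotated in either feature table and lies in the unannotated gap between the U6 promoter and the bGH polyadenylation signal. TuD RNAs are structured decoy transcripts that present exposed microRNA-binding sites. When transcribed at high levels from a Pol III promoter, they sequester the complementary microRNA and relieve repression of its natural targets, so this construct acts as a let-7 inhibitor.

The plasmid is propagated in E. coli through a high-copy ColE1/pUC-type origin with ampicillin selection (AmpR under its own bla promoter). It also carries an f1 origin, a T7 promoter and residual lac promoter/operator elements from the backbone. For mammalian cells, an SV40 enhancer/early promoter drives the neo gene, followed by a bleomycin-resistance gene fragment and an SV40 poly(A) signal, which should allow G418 selection of transfected cells.

Two sequence records are available, a 5,317 nt sequencing result and a 5,192 nt depositor sequence. They share the same feature set and order but differ in length and in the numbering start point. The associated publication concerns long-term inhibition of microRNA function in mice using rAAV vectors. This plasmid contains no annotated AAV ITRs, so it is a plasmid-based U6-TuD expression construct rather than a packaging-ready viral genome.
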