Features (pLannotate 1.2.2; 17 found; start..end, strand, type, name):
    242..466     +  polyA_signal   bGH poly(A) signal: bovine growth hormone polyadenylation signal
    470..491     +  promoter       SV40 promoter (fragment): SV40 enhancer and early promoter
    512..940     +  rep_origin     f1 ori (sequence partly withheld): f1 bacteriophage origin of replication; arrow indicates direction of (+) strand synthesis
    954..1283    +  promoter       SV40 promoter: SV40 enhancer and early promoter
   1350..2141    +  CDS            neo: KKA2_KLEPN - Also known as kan, nptII. Experimental evidence at protein level: Swiss-Prot protein existence level 1. Resistance to kanamycin, neomycin, paromomycin, ribostamycin, butirosin and gentamicin B. From Klebsiella pneumoniae.
   2165..2323    +  CDS            ble (fragment): BLE_KLEPN - Experimental evidence at protein level: Swiss-Prot protein existence level 1. Binding protein with a strong affinity to the bleomycin family of antibiotics. Binds to CL990; an antimitotic-antibiotic compound. From Klebsiella pneumoniae.
   2318..2439    +  polyA_signal   SV40 poly(A) signal: SV40 polyadenylation signal
   2512..2528    -  protein_bind   lac operator: The lac repressor binds to the lac operator to inhibit transcription in E. coli. This inhibition can be relieved by adding lactose or isopropyl-β-D-thiogalactopyranoside (IPTG). lac repressor encoded by lacI
   2536..2566    -  promoter       lac promoter: promoter for the E. coli lac operon
   2581..2602    -  protein_bind   CAP binding site: CAP binding activates transcription in the presence of cAMP. E. coli catabolite activator protein
   2615..2707    -  CDS            lacI (fragment): lac repressor; lacI; The lac repressor binds to the lac operator to inhibit transcription in E. coli. This inhibition can be relieved by adding lactose or isopropyl-β-D-thiogalactopyranoside (IPTG).
   2890..3475    -  rep_origin     ori: high-copy-number ColE1/pMB1/pBR322/pUC origin of replication
   3646..4506    -  CDS            AmpR: β-lactamase; bla; confers resistance to ampicillin, carbenicillin, and related antibiotics
   4507..4611    -  promoter       AmpR promoter: bla
   4670..4722    -  misc_feature   bom (fragment): basis of mobility region from pBR322
   4877..4895    +  promoter       T7 promoter: promoter for bacteriophage T7 RNA polymerase
   5026..74      +  promoter       U6 promoter (across the origin): RNA polymerase III promoter for human U6 snRNA
>Addgene plasmid #35666 | pRNA-U6-TuD let-7 | depositor full sequence | sequence record 43864 | pRNA-U6-TuD let-7 sequence 5192 bps
AATGGACTATCATATGCTTACCGTAACTTGAAAGTATTTCGATTTCTTGGGTTTATATATCTTGTGGAAA
GGACGCGGGATCCGACGGCGCTAGGATCATCAACAACTATACAACCATCTTACTACCTCACAAGTATTCT
GGTCACAGAATACAACAACTATACAACCATCTTACTACCTCACAAGATGATCCTAGCGCCGTCTTTTTTA
AGCTTAAGTTTAAACCGCTGATCAGCCTCGACTGTGCCTTCTAGTTGCCAGCCATCTGTTGTTTGCCCCT
CCCCCGTGCCTTCCTTGACCCTGGAAGGTGCCACTCCCACTGTCCTTTCCTAATAAAATGAGGAAATTGC
ATCGCATTGTCTGAGTAGGTGTCATTCTATTCTGGGGGGTGGGGTGGGGCAGGACAGCAAGGGGGAGGAT
TGGGAAGACAATAGCAGGCATGCTGGGGATGCGGTGGGCTCTATGGCTTCTGAGGCGGAAAGAACCAGCT
GGGGCTCTAGGGGGTATCCCC
[124 nt withheld, positions 512-635]
C
[91 nt withheld, positions 637-727]
A
[49 nt withheld, positions 729-777]
CCTTTGACGTTGGAGTCCACGTTCTTT
[37 nt withheld, positions 805-841]
ACCCTATCTCGGTCTATTCTTTTGATTTATAAGGGATTTTGCCGATTTCGGCCTATTGGTTAAAAAATGA
GCTGATTTAACAAAAATTTAACGCGAATTAATTCTGTGGAATGTGTGTCAGTTAGGGTGTGGAAAGTCCC
CAGGCTCCCCAGCAGGCAGAAGTATGCAAAGCATGCATCTCAATTAGTCAGCAACCAGGTGTGGAAAGTC
CCCAGGCTCCCCAGCAGGCAGAAGTATGCAAAGCATGCATCTCAATTAGTCAGCAACCATAGTCCCGCCC
CTAACTCCGCCCATCCCGCCCCTAACTCCGCCCAGTTCCGCCCATTCTCCGCCCCATGGCTGACTAATTT
TTTTTATTTATGCAGAGGCCGAGGCCGCCTCTGCCTCTGAGCTATTCCAGAAGTAGTGAGGAGGCTTTTT
TGGAGGCCTAGGCTTTTGCAAAAAGCTCCCGGGAGCTTGTATATCCATTTTCGGATCTGATCAAGAGACA
GGATGAGGATCGTTTCGCATGATTGAACAAGATGGATTGCACGCAGGTTCTCCGGCCGCTTGGGTGGAGA
GGCTATTCGGCTATGACTGGGCACAACAGACAATCGGCTGCTCTGATGCCGCCGTGTTCCGGCTGTCAGC
GCAGGGGCGCCCGGTTCTTTTTGTCAAGACCGACCTGTCCGGTGCCCTGAATGAACTGCAGGACGAGGCA
GCGCGGCTATCGTGGCTGGCCACGACGGGCGTTCCTTGCGCAGCTGTGCTCGACGTTGTCACTGAAGCGG
GAAGGGACTGGCTGCTATTGGGCGAAGTGCCGGGGCAGGATCTCCTGTCATCTCACCTTGCTCCTGCCGA
GAAAGTATCCATCATGGCTGATGCAATGCGGCGGCTGCATACGCTTGATCCGGCTACCTGCCCATTCGAC
CACCAAGCGAAACATCGCATCGAGCGAGCACGTACTCGGATGGAAGCCGGTCTTGTCGATCAGGATGATC
TGGACGAAGAGCATCAGGGGCTCGCGCCAGCCGAACTGTTCGCCAGGCTCAAGGCGCGCATGCCCGACGG
CGAGGATCTCGTCGTGACCCATGGCGATGCCTGCTTGCCGAATATCATGGTGGAAAATGGCCGCTTTTCT
GGATTCATCGACTGTGGCCGGCTGGGTGTGGCGGACCGCTATCAGGACATAGCGTTGGCTACCCGTGATA
TTGCTGAAGAGCTTGGCGGCGAATGGGCTGACCGCTTCCTCGTGCTTTACGGTATCGCCGCTCCCGATTC
GCAGCGCATCGCCTTCTATCGCCTTCTTGACGAGTTCTTCTGAGCGGGACTCTGGGGTTCGAAATGACCG
ACCAAGCGACGCCCAACCTGCCATCACGAGATTTCGATTCCACCGCCGCCTTCTATGAAAGGTTGGGCTT
CGGAATCGTTTTCCGGGACGCCGGCTGGATGATCCTCCAGCGCGGGGATCTCATGCTGGAGTTCTTCGCC
CACCCCAACTTGTTTATTGCAGCTTATAATGGTTACAAATAAAGCAATAGCATCACAAATTTCACAAATA
AAGCATTTTTTTCACTGCATTCTAGTTGTGGTTTGTCCAAACTCATCAATGTATCTTATCATGTCTGTAT
ACCGTCGACCTCTAGCTAGAGCTTGGCGTAATCATGGTCATAGCTGTTTCCTGTGTGAAATTGTTATCCG
CTCACAATTCCACACAACATACGAGCCGGAAGCATAAAGTGTAAAGCCTGGGGTGCCTAATGAGTGAGCT
AACTCACATTAATTGCGTTGCGCTCACTGCCCGCTTTCCAGTCGGGAAACCTGTCGTGCCAGCTGCATTA
ATGAATCGGCCAACGCGCGGGGAGAGGCGGTTTGCGTATTGGGCGCTCTTCCGCTTCCTCGCTCACTGAC
TCGCTGCGCTCGGTCGTTCGGCTGCGGCGAGCGGTATCAGCTCACTCAAAGGCGGTAATACGGTTATCCA
CAGAATCAGGGGATAACGCAGGAAAGAACATGTGAGCAAAAGGCCAGCAAAAGGCCAGGAACCGTAAAAA
GGCCGCGTTGCTGGCGTTTTTCCATAGGCTCCGCCCCCCTGACGAGCATCACAAAAATCGACGCTCAAGT
CAGAGGTGGCGAAACCCGACAGGACTATAAAGATACCAGGCGTTTCCCCCTGGAAGCTCCCTCGTGCGCT
CTCCTGTTCCGACCCTGCCGCTTACCGGATACCTGTCCGCCTTTCTCCCTTCGGGAAGCGTGGCGCTTTC
TCATAGCTCACGCTGTAGGTATCTCAGTTCGGTGTAGGTCGTTCGCTCCAAGCTGGGCTGTGTGCACGAA
CCCCCCGTTCAGCCCGACCGCTGCGCCTTATCCGGTAACTATCGTCTTGAGTCCAACCCGGTAAGACACG
ACTTATCGCCACTGGCAGCAGCCACTGGTAACAGGATTAGCAGAGCGAGGTATGTAGGCGGTGCTACAGA
GTTCTTGAAGTGGTGGCCTAACTACGGCTACACTAGAAGAACAGTATTTGGTATCTGCGCTCTGCTGAAG
CCAGTTACCTTCGGAAAAAGAGTTGGTAGCTCTTGATCCGGCAAACAAACCACCGCTGGTAGCGGTTTTT
TTGTTTGCAAGCAGCAGATTACGCGCAGAAAAAAAGGATCTCAAGAAGATCCTTTGATCTTTTCTACGGG
GTCTGACGCTCAGTGGAACGAAAACTCACGTTAAGGGATTTTGGTCATGAGATTATCAAAAAGGATCTTC
ACCTAGATCCTTTTAAATTAAAAATGAAGTTTTAAATCAATCTAAAGTATATATGAGTAAACTTGGTCTG
ACAGTTACCAATGCTTAATCAGTGAGGCACCTATCTCAGCGATCTGTCTATTTCGTTCATCCATAGTTGC
CTGACTCCCCGTCGTGTAGATAACTACGATACGGGAGGGCTTACCATCTGGCCCCAGTGCTGCAATGATA
CCGCGAGACCCACGCTCACCGGCTCCAGATTTATCAGCAATAAACCAGCCAGCCGGAAGGGCCGAGCGCA
GAAGTGGTCCTGCAACTTTATCCGCCTCCATCCAGTCTATTAATTGTTGCCGGGAAGCTAGAGTAAGTAG
TTCGCCAGTTAATAGTTTGCGCAACGTTGTTGCCATTGCTACAGGCATCGTGGTGTCACGCTCGTCGTTT
GGTATGGCTTCATTCAGCTCCGGTTCCCAACGATCAAGGCGAGTTACATGATCCCCCATGTTGTGCAAAA
AAGCGGTTAGCTCCTTCGGTCCTCCGATCGTTGTCAGAAGTAAGTTGGCCGCAGTGTTATCACTCATGGT
TATGGCAGCACTGCATAATTCTCTTACTGTCATGCCATCCGTAAGATGCTTTTCTGTGACTGGTGAGTAC
TCAACCAAGTCATTCTGAGAATAGTGTATGCGGCGACCGAGTTGCTCTTGCCCGGCGTCAATACGGGATA
ATACCGCGCCACATAGCAGAACTTTAAAAGTGCTCATCATTGGAAAACGTTCTTCGGGGCGAAAACTCTC
AAGGATCTTACCGCTGTTGAGATCCAGTTCGATGTAACCCACTCGTGCACCCAACTGATCTTCAGCATCT
TTTACTTTCACCAGCGTTTCTGGGTGAGCAAAAACAGGAAGGCAAAATGCCGCAAAAAAGGGAATAAGGG
CGACACGGAAATGTTGAATACTCATACTCTTCCTTTTTCAATATTATTGAAGCATTTATCAGGGTTATTG
TCTCATGAGCGGATACATATTTGAATGTATTTAGAAAAATAAACAAATAGGGGTTCCGCGCACATTTCCC
CGAAAAGTGCCACCTGACGTCGACGGATCGGGAGATCTCCCGATCCCCTATGGTGCACTCTCAGTACAAT
CTGCTCTGATGCCGCATAGTTAAGCCAGTATCTGCTCCCTGCTTGTGTGTTGGAGGTCGCTGAGTAGTGC
GCGAGCAAAATTTAAGCTACAACAAGGCAAGGCTTGACCGACAATTGCATGAAGAATCTGCTTAGGGTTA
GGCGTTTTGCGCTGCTTCGCGATGTACGGGCCAGATATACGCGTTTAATACGACTCACTATAGGGAGAGA
GAGAGAATTACCCTCACTAAAGGGAGGAGAAGCATGAATTCCCCAGTGGAAAGACGCGCAGGCAAAACGC
ACCACGTGACGGAGCGTGACCGCGCGCCGAGCGCGCGCCAAGGTCGGGCAGGAAGAGGGCCTATTTCCCA
TGATTCCTTCATATTTGCATATACGATACAAGGCTGTTAGAGAGATAATTAGAATTAATTTGACTGTAAA
CACAAAGATATTAGTACAAAATACGTGACGTAGAAAGTAATAATTTCTTGGGTAGTTTGCAGTTTTAAAA
TTATGTTTTAA
