Features (pLannotate 1.2.2; 17 found; start..end, strand, type, name):
      1..241     +  promoter       U6 promoter: RNA polymerase III promoter for human U6 snRNA
    531..755     +  polyA_signal   bGH poly(A) signal: bovine growth hormone polyadenylation signal
    759..780     +  promoter       SV40 promoter (fragment): SV40 enhancer and early promoter
    801..1229    +  rep_origin     f1 ori (sequence partly withheld): f1 bacteriophage origin of replication; arrow indicates direction of (+) strand synthesis
   1243..1572    +  promoter       SV40 promoter: SV40 enhancer and early promoter
   1639..2430    +  CDS            neo: KKA2_KLEPN - Also known as kan, nptII. Experimental evidence at protein level: Swiss-Prot protein existence level 1. Resistance to kanamycin, neomycin, paromomycin, ribostamycin, butirosin and gentamicin B. From Klebsiella pneumoniae.
   2454..2612    +  CDS            ble (fragment): BLE_KLEPN - Experimental evidence at protein level: Swiss-Prot protein existence level 1. Binding protein with a strong affinity to the bleomycin family of antibiotics. Binds to CL990; an antimitotic-antibiotic compound. From Klebsiella pneumoniae.
   2607..2728    +  polyA_signal   SV40 poly(A) signal: SV40 polyadenylation signal
   2801..2817    -  protein_bind   lac operator: The lac repressor binds to the lac operator to inhibit transcription in E. coli. This inhibition can be relieved by adding lactose or isopropyl-β-D-thiogalactopyranoside (IPTG). lac repressor encoded by lacI
   2825..2855    -  promoter       lac promoter: promoter for the E. coli lac operon
   2870..2891    -  protein_bind   CAP binding site: CAP binding activates transcription in the presence of cAMP. E. coli catabolite activator protein
   2904..2996    -  CDS            lacI (fragment): lac repressor; lacI; The lac repressor binds to the lac operator to inhibit transcription in E. coli. This inhibition can be relieved by adding lactose or isopropyl-β-D-thiogalactopyranoside (IPTG).
   3179..3767    -  rep_origin     ori: high-copy-number ColE1/pMB1/pBR322/pUC origin of replication
   3938..4798    -  CDS            AmpR: β-lactamase; bla; confers resistance to ampicillin, carbenicillin, and related antibiotics
   4799..4903    -  promoter       AmpR promoter: bla
   4962..5014    -  misc_feature   bom (fragment): basis of mobility region from pBR322
   5169..5187    +  promoter       T7 promoter: promoter for bacteriophage T7 RNA polymerase
>Addgene plasmid #35666 | pRNA-U6-TuD let-7 | addgene full sequence | sequence record 357340 | Addgene NGS Result
GAGGGCCTATTTCCCATGATTCCTTCATATTTGCATATACGATACAAGGCTGTTAGAGAGATAATTAGAA
TTAATTTGACTGTAAACACAAAGATATTAGTACAAAATACGTGACGTAGAAAGTAATAATTTCTTGGGTA
GTTTGCAGTTTTAAAATTATGTTTTAAAATGGACTATCATATGCTTACCGTAACTTGAAAGTATTTCGAT
TTCTTGGGTTTATATATCTTGTGGAAAGGACGCGGGATCCGACGGCGCTAGGATCATCAACAACTATACA
ACCATCTTACTACCTCACAAGTATTCTGGTCACAGAATACAACAACTATACAACCATCTTACTACCTCAC
AAGATGATCCTAGCGCCGTCTTTTTTAAGCTTGAAGACAATAGCCCAAATCGGATCCCGGGCCCGTCGAC
TGCAGAGGCCTGCATGCAAGCTTGCATGCAGGCCTCTGCAGTCGACGGGCCCGGGATCCGATTTGGGCTA
TTGTCTTCAAGCTTAAGTTTAAACCGCTGATCAGCCTCGACTGTGCCTTCTAGTTGCCAGCCATCTGTTG
TTTGCCCCTCCCCCGTGCCTTCCTTGACCCTGGAAGGTGCCACTCCCACTGTCCTTTCCTAATAAAATGA
GGAAATTGCATCGCATTGTCTGAGTAGGTGTCATTCTATTCTGGGGGGTGGGGTGGGGCAGGACAGCAAG
GGGGAGGATTGGGAAGACAATAGCAGGCATGCTGGGGATGCGGTGGGCTCTATGGCTTCTGAGGCGGAAA
GAACCAGCTGGGGCTCTAGGGGGTATCCCC
[124 nt withheld, positions 801-924]
C
[91 nt withheld, positions 926-1016]
A
[49 nt withheld, positions 1018-1066]
CCTTTGACGTTGGAGTCCACGTTCTTT
[37 nt withheld, positions 1094-1130]
ACCCTATCTCGGTCTATTCTTTTGATTTATAAGGGATTTTGCCGATTTCGGCCTATTGGTTAAAAAATGA
GCTGATTTAACAAAAATTTAACGCGAATTAATTCTGTGGAATGTGTGTCAGTTAGGGTGTGGAAAGTCCC
CAGGCTCCCCAGCAGGCAGAAGTATGCAAAGCATGCATCTCAATTAGTCAGCAACCAGGTGTGGAAAGTC
CCCAGGCTCCCCAGCAGGCAGAAGTATGCAAAGCATGCATCTCAATTAGTCAGCAACCATAGTCCCGCCC
CTAACTCCGCCCATCCCGCCCCTAACTCCGCCCAGTTCCGCCCATTCTCCGCCCCATGGCTGACTAATTT
TTTTTATTTATGCAGAGGCCGAGGCCGCCTCTGCCTCTGAGCTATTCCAGAAGTAGTGAGGAGGCTTTTT
TGGAGGCCTAGGCTTTTGCAAAAAGCTCCCGGGAGCTTGTATATCCATTTTCGGATCTGATCAAGAGACA
GGATGAGGATCGTTTCGCATGATTGAACAAGATGGATTGCACGCAGGTTCTCCGGCCGCTTGGGTGGAGA
GGCTATTCGGCTATGACTGGGCACAACAGACAATCGGCTGCTCTGATGCCGCCGTGTTCCGGCTGTCAGC
GCAGGGGCGCCCGGTTCTTTTTGTCAAGACCGACCTGTCCGGTGCCCTGAATGAACTGCAGGACGAGGCA
GCGCGGCTATCGTGGCTGGCCACGACGGGCGTTCCTTGCGCAGCTGTGCTCGACGTTGTCACTGAAGCGG
GAAGGGACTGGCTGCTATTGGGCGAAGTGCCGGGGCAGGATCTCCTGTCATCTCACCTTGCTCCTGCCGA
GAAAGTATCCATCATGGCTGATGCAATGCGGCGGCTGCATACGCTTGATCCGGCTACCTGCCCATTCGAC
CACCAAGCGAAACATCGCATCGAGCGAGCACGTACTCGGATGGAAGCCGGTCTTGTCGATCAGGATGATC
TGGACGAAGAGCATCAGGGGCTCGCGCCAGCCGAACTGTTCGCCAGGCTCAAGGCGCGCATGCCCGACGG
CGAGGATCTCGTCGTGACCCATGGCGATGCCTGCTTGCCGAATATCATGGTGGAAAATGGCCGCTTTTCT
GGATTCATCGACTGTGGCCGGCTGGGTGTGGCGGACCGCTATCAGGACATAGCGTTGGCTACCCGTGATA
TTGCTGAAGAGCTTGGCGGCGAATGGGCTGACCGCTTCCTCGTGCTTTACGGTATCGCCGCTCCCGATTC
GCAGCGCATCGCCTTCTATCGCCTTCTTGACGAGTTCTTCTGAGCGGGACTCTGGGGTTCGAAATGACCG
ACCAAGCGACGCCCAACCTGCCATCACGAGATTTCGATTCCACCGCCGCCTTCTATGAAAGGTTGGGCTT
CGGAATCGTTTTCCGGGACGCCGGCTGGATGATCCTCCAGCGCGGGGATCTCATGCTGGAGTTCTTCGCC
CACCCCAACTTGTTTATTGCAGCTTATAATGGTTACAAATAAAGCAATAGCATCACAAATTTCACAAATA
AAGCATTTTTTTCACTGCATTCTAGTTGTGGTTTGTCCAAACTCATCAATGTATCTTATCATGTCTGTAT
ACCGTCGACCTCTAGCTAGAGCTTGGCGTAATCATGGTCATAGCTGTTTCCTGTGTGAAATTGTTATCCG
CTCACAATTCCACACAACATACGAGCCGGAAGCATAAAGTGTAAAGCCTGGGGTGCCTAATGAGTGAGCT
AACTCACATTAATTGCGTTGCGCTCACTGCCCGCTTTCCAGTCGGGAAACCTGTCGTGCCAGCTGCATTA
ATGAATCGGCCAACGCGCGGGGAGAGGCGGTTTGCGTATTGGGCGCTCTTCCGCTTCCTCGCTCACTGAC
TCGCTGCGCTCGGTCGTTCGGCTGCGGCGAGCGGTATCAGCTCACTCAAAGGCGGTAATACGGTTATCCA
CAGAATCAGGGGATAACGCAGGAAAGAACATGTGAGCAAAAGGCCAGCAAAAGGCCAGGAACCGTAAAAA
GGCCGCGTTGCTGGCGTTTTTCCATAGGCTCCGCCCCCCTGACGAGCATCACAAAAATCGACGCTCAAGT
CAGAGGTGGCGAAACCCGACAGGACTATAAAGATACCAGGCGTTTCCCCCTGGAAGCTCCCTCGTGCGCT
CTCCTGTTCCGACCCTGCCGCTTACCGGATACCTGTCCGCCTTTCTCCCTTCGGGAAGCGTGGCGCTTTC
TCATAGCTCACGCTGTAGGTATCTCAGTTCGGTGTAGGTCGTTCGCTCCAAGCTGGGCTGTGTGCACGAA
CCCCCCGTTCAGCCCGACCGCTGCGCCTTATCCGGTAACTATCGTCTTGAGTCCAACCCGGTAAGACACG
ACTTATCGCCACTGGCAGCAGCCACTGGTAACAGGATTAGCAGAGCGAGGTATGTAGGCGGTGCTACAGA
GTTCTTGAAGTGGTGGCCTAACTACGGCTACACTAGAAGAACAGTATTTGGTATCTGCGCTCTGCTGAAG
CCAGTTACCTTCGGAAAAAGAGTTGGTAGCTCTTGATCCGGCAAACAAACCACCGCTGGTAGCGGTGGTT
TTTTTGTTTGCAAGCAGCAGATTACGCGCAGAAAAAAAGGATCTCAAGAAGATCCTTTGATCTTTTCTAC
GGGGTCTGACGCTCAGTGGAACGAAAACTCACGTTAAGGGATTTTGGTCATGAGATTATCAAAAAGGATC
TTCACCTAGATCCTTTTAAATTAAAAATGAAGTTTTAAATCAATCTAAAGTATATATGAGTAAACTTGGT
CTGACAGTTACCAATGCTTAATCAGTGAGGCACCTATCTCAGCGATCTGTCTATTTCGTTCATCCATAGT
TGCCTGACTCCCCGTCGTGTAGATAACTACGATACGGGAGGGCTTACCATCTGGCCCCAGTGCTGCAATG
ATACCGCGAGACCCACGCTCACCGGCTCCAGATTTATCAGCAATAAACCAGCCAGCCGGAAGGGCCGAGC
GCAGAAGTGGTCCTGCAACTTTATCCGCCTCCATCCAGTCTATTAATTGTTGCCGGGAAGCTAGAGTAAG
TAGTTCGCCAGTTAATAGTTTGCGCAACGTTGTTGCCATTGCTACAGGCATCGTGGTGTCACGCTCGTCG
TTTGGTATGGCTTCATTCAGCTCCGGTTCCCAACGATCAAGGCGAGTTACATGATCCCCCATGTTGTGCA
AAAAAGCGGTTAGCTCCTTCGGTCCTCCGATCGTTGTCAGAAGTAAGTTGGCCGCAGTGTTATCACTCAT
GGTTATGGCAGCACTGCATAATTCTCTTACTGTCATGCCATCCGTAAGATGCTTTTCTGTGACTGGTGAG
TACTCAACCAAGTCATTCTGAGAATAGTGTATGCGGCGACCGAGTTGCTCTTGCCCGGCGTCAATACGGG
ATAATACCGCGCCACATAGCAGAACTTTAAAAGTGCTCATCATTGGAAAACGTTCTTCGGGGCGAAAACT
CTCAAGGATCTTACCGCTGTTGAGATCCAGTTCGATGTAACCCACTCGTGCACCCAACTGATCTTCAGCA
TCTTTTACTTTCACCAGCGTTTCTGGGTGAGCAAAAACAGGAAGGCAAAATGCCGCAAAAAAGGGAATAA
GGGCGACACGGAAATGTTGAATACTCATACTCTTCCTTTTTCAATATTATTGAAGCATTTATCAGGGTTA
TTGTCTCATGAGCGGATACATATTTGAATGTATTTAGAAAAATAAACAAATAGGGGTTCCGCGCACATTT
CCCCGAAAAGTGCCACCTGACGTCGACGGATCGGGAGATCTCCCGATCCCCTATGGTGCACTCTCAGTAC
AATCTGCTCTGATGCCGCATAGTTAAGCCAGTATCTGCTCCCTGCTTGTGTGTTGGAGGTCGCTGAGTAG
TGCGCGAGCAAAATTTAAGCTACAACAAGGCAAGGCTTGACCGACAATTGCATGAAGAATCTGCTTAGGG
TTAGGCGTTTTGCGCTGCTTCGCGATGTACGGGCCAGATATACGCGTTTAATACGACTCACTATAGGGAG
AGAGAGAGAATTACCCTCACTAAAGGGAGGAGAAGCATGAATTCCCCAGTGGAAAGACGCGCAGGCAAAA
CGCACCACGTGACGGAGCGTGACCGCGCGCCGAGCGCGCGCCAAGGTCGGGCAGGAA
