>Addgene plasmid #35666 | pRNA-U6-TuD let-7 | addgene partial sequence | sequence record 46091 | hU6-F 5'-GAGGGCCTATTTCCCATGATT-3'
AGGCTGTTAGAGAGATAATTAGAATTAATTTGACTGTAAACACAAAGATATTAGTACAAAATACGTGACG
TAGAAAGTAATAATTTCTTGGGTAGTTTGCAGTTTTAAAATTATGTTTTAAAATGGACTATCATATGCTT
ACCGTAACTTGAAAGTATTTCGATTTCTTGGGTTTATATATCTTGTGGAAAGGACGCGGGATCCGACGGC
GCTAGGATCATCAACAACTATACAACCATCTTACTACCTCACAAGTATTCTGGTCACAGAATACAACAAC
TATACAACCATCTTACTACCTCACAAGATGATCCTAGCGCCGTCTTTTTTAAGCTTGAAGACAATAGCCC
AAATCGGATCCCGGGCCCGT
